Addgene plasmid #112267: CMV-mCh-kCAAX
Purpose: ITRACK Acceptor Construct
Depositing lab: Ryohei Yasuda. Depositing organization: Max Planck Florida Institute. Publication: PKCalpha integrates spatiotemporally distinct Ca(2+) and autocrine BDNF signaling to facilitate synaptic plasticity. Colgan LA, Hu M, Misler JA, Parra-Bueno P, Moran CM, Leitges M, Yasuda R. Nat Neurosci. 2018 Aug;21(8):1027-1037. doi: 10.1038/s41593-018-0184-3. Epub 2018 Jul 16. PubMed 30013171.
Backbone
  Vector backbone: mEGFP-N1
  Modifications to backbone: EGFP replaced with mCh
  Vector type: Mammalian Expression
Growth in bacteria
  Bacterial resistance: Kanamycin, 50 μg/mL
  Growth temperature: 37°C
  Growth strain: DH5alpha
  Copy number: Unknown
Gene/Insert
  Gene/Insert name: mCherry with KRas membrane targeting domain (alt name: mCh CAAX)
  Insert size (bp): 801
  Promoter: CMV
  Tag / fusion protein: mCherry
  Cloning method: Unknown
  Sequencing primers: 5′ cmv; 3′ SV40
Terms and licenses: Academic/Nonprofit Terms; Industry Terms: Not Available to Industry
How to cite: CMV-mCh-kCAAX was a gift from Ryohei Yasuda (Addgene plasmid # 112267 ; http://n2t.net/addgene:112267 ; RRID:Addgene_112267)
