[The description below was written by a language model from this plasmid's Addgene catalogue record and pLannotate feature annotations shown in this document.]
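Description:
CMV-mCh-kCAAX is a mammalian expression plasmid of about 4.8 kb built on the mEGFP-N1 backbone, in which the EGFP coding sequence has been replaced by mCherry. It is propagated in E. coli through a high-copy ColE1/pUC-type origin and selected with kanamycin. The single NeoR/KanR (aph(3')-II) gene is preceded by both a bacterial bla-type promoter and the SV40 enhancer/early promoter and followed by the HSV TK polyadenylation signal, so the same marker can also confer G418 resistance in mammalian cells. An f1 origin is present as well. Short annotated matches to ble, the bGH poly(A) signal and SV40 large T antigen are fragments typical of this backbone family rather than functional elements.

The payload is a roughly 800 bp open reading frame driven by the human CMV immediate-early enhancer and promoter and terminated by the SV40 poly(A) signal. It encodes the monomeric red fluorescent protein mCherry, joined through a short linker derived from multiple cloning site sequence to a small C-terminal fragment of human K-Ras. This fragment is the K-Ras membrane targeting domain, which contains the CAAX motif. In general, that motif directs prenylation and helps anchor the protein to the inner leaflet of the plasma membrane.

The record lists the construct as the acceptor component of ITRACK, and the associated publication concerns PKCα signalling in synaptic plasticity. This is consistent with membrane-anchored mCherry acting as a fluorescence energy transfer acceptor for a separately expressed donor-tagged protein, reporting that protein's translocation to the membrane. The record itself does not describe the donor partner or the sensor design.
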