Features (pLannotate 1.2.2; 16 found; start..end, strand, type, name):
     61..364     +  enhancer       CMV enhancer: human cytomegalovirus immediate early enhancer
    365..568     +  promoter       CMV promoter: human cytomegalovirus (CMV) immediate early promoter
    613..1320    +  CDS            mCherry: mCherry is a basic (constitutively fluorescent) red fluorescent protein published in 2004, derived from Discosoma sp.. It is reported to be a very rapidly-maturing monomer with low acid sensitivity.
   1321..1369    +  misc_feature   MCS (fragment): multiple cloning site
   1366..1413    +  CDS            K-Ras (fragment): human small GTPase proto-oncoprotein
   1414..1431    +  misc_feature   MCS (fragment): multiple cloning site
   1443..1527    +  CDS            large T antigen (fragment): large T antigen from SV40 (simian virus 40)
   1550..1671    +  polyA_signal   SV40 poly(A) signal: SV40 polyadenylation signal
   1705..2133    -  rep_origin     f1 ori (sequence partly withheld): f1 bacteriophage origin of replication; arrow indicates direction of (+) strand synthesis
   2160..2264    +  promoter       AmpR promoter: bla
   2266..2623    +  promoter       SV40 promoter: SV40 enhancer and early promoter
   2658..3452    +  CDS            NeoR/KanR: aminoglycoside phosphotransferase from Tn5; aph(3')-II (or nptII); confers resistance to neomycin, kanamycin, and G418 (Geneticin®)
   3473..3625    +  CDS            ble (fragment): BLE_KLEPN - Experimental evidence at protein level: Swiss-Prot protein existence level 1. Binding protein with a strong affinity to the bleomycin family of antibiotics. Binds to CL990; an antimitotic-antibiotic compound. From Klebsiella pneumoniae.
   3684..3731    +  polyA_signal   HSV TK poly(A) signal: herpes simplex virus thymidine kinase polyadenylation signal (Cole and Stacy, 1985)
   3822..3838    -  polyA_signal   bGH poly(A) signal (fragment): bovine growth hormone polyadenylation signal
   4060..4648    +  rep_origin     ori: high-copy-number ColE1/pMB1/pBR322/pUC origin of replication
>Addgene plasmid #112267 | CMV-mCh-kCAAX | depositor full sequence | sequence record 211621 | CMV-mCh-kCAAX sequence 4762 bps
TAGTTATTAATAGTAATCAATTACGGGGTCATTAGTTCATAGCCCATATATGGAGTTCCGCGTTACATAA
CTTACGGTAAATGGCCCGCCTGGCTGACCGCCCAACGACCCCCGCCCATTGACGTCAATAATGACGTATG
TTCCCATAGTAACGCCAATAGGGACTTTCCATTGACGTCAATGGGTGGAGTATTTACGGTAAACTGCCCA
CTTGGCAGTACATCAAGTGTATCATATGCCAAGTACGCCCCCTATTGACGTCAATGACGGTAAATGGCCC
GCCTGGCATTATGCCCAGTACATGACCTTATGGGACTTTCCTACTTGGCAGTACATCTACGTATTAGTCA
TCGCTATTACCATGGTGATGCGGTTTTGGCAGTACATCAATGGGCGTGGATAGCGGTTTGACTCACGGGG
ATTTCCAAGTCTCCACCCCATTGACGTCAATGGGAGTTTGTTTTGGCACCAAAATCAACGGGACTTTCCA
AAATGTCGTAACAACTCCGCCCCATTGACGCAAATGGGCGGTAGGCGTGTACGGTGGGAGGTCTATATAA
GCAGAGCTGGTTTAGTGAACCGTCAGATCCGCTAGCGCTACCGGTCGCCACCATGGTGAGCAAGGGCGAG
GAGGACAACATGGCCATCATCAAGGAGTTCATGCGCTTCAAGGTGCACATGGAGGGCTCCGTGAACGGCC
ACGAGTTCGAGATCGAGGGCGAGGGCGAGGGCCGCCCCTACGAGGGCACCCAGACCGCCAAGCTGAAGGT
GACCAAGGGCGGCCCCCTGCCCTTCGCCTGGGACATCCTGTCCCCTCAGTTCATGTACGGCTCCAAGGCC
TACGTGAAGCACCCCGCCGACATCCCCGACTACTTGAAGCTGTCCTTCCCCGAGGGCTTCAAGTGGGAGC
GCGTGATGAACTTCGAGGACGGCGGCGTGGTGACCGTGACCCAGGACTCCTCCCTGCAGGACGGCGAGTT
CATCTACAAGGTGAAGCTGCGCGGCACCAACTTCCCCTCCGACGGCCCCGTAATGCAGAAGAAGACCATG
GGCTGGGAGGCCTCCTCCGAGCGGATGTACCCCGAGGACGGCGCCCTGAAGGGCGAGATCAAGCAGAGGC
TGAAGCTGAAGGACGGCGGCCACTACGACGCCGAGGTCAAGACCACCTACAAGGCCAAGAAGCCCGTGCA
GCTGCCCGGCGCCTACAACGTCAACATCAAGTTGGACATCACCTCCCACAACGAGGACTACACCATCGTG
GAACAGTACGAGCGCGCCGAGGGCCGCCACTCCACCGGCGGCATGGACGAGCTGTACAAGTCCGGACTCA
GATCTCGAGCTCAAGCTTCGAATTCTGCAGTCGACGGTAAAAAGAAGAAAAAGAAGTCAAAGACAAAGTG
TGTAATTATGTAAGGGCCCGGGATCCACCGGATCTAGATAACTGATCATAATCAGCCATACCACATTTGT
AGAGGTTTTACTTGCTTTAAAAAACCTCCCACACCTCCCCCTGAACCTGAAACATAAAATGAATGCAATT
GTTGTTGTTAACTTGTTTATTGCAGCTTATAATGGTTACAAATAAAGCAATAGCATCACAAATTTCACAA
ATAAAGCATTTTTTTCACTGCATTCTAGTTGTGGTTTGTCCAAACTCATCAATGTATCTTAACGCGTAAA
TTGTAAGCGTTAATATTTTGTTAAAATTCGCGTTAAATTTTTGTTAAATCAGCTCATTTTTTAACCAATA
GGCCGAAATCGGCAAAATCCCTTATAAATCAAAAGAATAGACCGAGATAGGGT
[37 nt withheld, positions 1804-1840]
AAAGAACGTGGACTCCAACGTCAAAGG
[49 nt withheld, positions 1868-1916]
T
[91 nt withheld, positions 1918-2008]
G
[124 nt withheld, positions 2010-2133]
CAGGTGGCACTTTTCGGGGAAATGTGCGCGGAACCCCTATTTGTTTATTTTTCTAAATACATTCAAATAT
GTATCCGCTCATGAGACAATAACCCTGATAAATGCTTCAATAATATTGAAAAAGGAAGAGTCCTGAGGCG
GAAAGAACCAGCTGTGGAATGTGTGTCAGTTAGGGTGTGGAAAGTCCCCAGGCTCCCCAGCAGGCAGAAG
TATGCAAAGCATGCATCTCAATTAGTCAGCAACCAGGTGTGGAAAGTCCCCAGGCTCCCCAGCAGGCAGA
AGTATGCAAAGCATGCATCTCAATTAGTCAGCAACCATAGTCCCGCCCCTAACTCCGCCCATCCCGCCCC
TAACTCCGCCCAGTTCCGCCCATTCTCCGCCCCATGGCTGACTAATTTTTTTTATTTATGCAGAGGCCGA
GGCCGCCTCGGCCTCTGAGCTATTCCAGAAGTAGTGAGGAGGCTTTTTTGGAGGCCTAGGCTTTTGCAAA
GATCGATCAAGAGACAGGATGAGGATCGTTTCGCATGATTGAACAAGATGGATTGCACGCAGGTTCTCCG
GCCGCTTGGGTGGAGAGGCTATTCGGCTATGACTGGGCACAACAGACAATCGGCTGCTCTGATGCCGCCG
TGTTCCGGCTGTCAGCGCAGGGGCGCCCGGTTCTTTTTGTCAAGACCGACCTGTCCGGTGCCCTGAATGA
ACTGCAAGACGAGGCAGCGCGGCTATCGTGGCTGGCCACGACGGGCGTTCCTTGCGCAGCTGTGCTCGAC
GTTGTCACTGAAGCGGGAAGGGACTGGCTGCTATTGGGCGAAGTGCCGGGGCAGGATCTCCTGTCATCTC
ACCTTGCTCCTGCCGAGAAAGTATCCATCATGGCTGATGCAATGCGGCGGCTGCATACGCTTGATCCGGC
TACCTGCCCATTCGACCACCAAGCGAAACATCGCATCGAGCGAGCACGTACTCGGATGGAAGCCGGTCTT
GTCGATCAGGATGATCTGGACGAAGAGCATCAGGGGCTCGCGCCAGCCGAACTGTTCGCCAGGCTCAAGG
CGAGCATGCCCGACGGCGAGGATCTCGTCGTGACCCATGGCGATGCCTGCTTGCCGAATATCATGGTGGA
AAATGGCCGCTTTTCTGGATTCATCGACTGTGGCCGGCTGGGTGTGGCGGACCGCTATCAGGACATAGCG
TTGGCTACCCGTGATATTGCTGAAGAGCTTGGCGGCGAATGGGCTGACCGCTTCCTCGTGCTTTACGGTA
TCGCCGCTCCCGATTCGCAGCGCATCGCCTTCTATCGCCTTCTTGACGAGTTCTTCTGAGCGGGACTCTG
GGGTTCGAAATGACCGACCAAGCGACGCCCAACCTGCCATCACGAGATTTCGATTCCACCGCCGCCTTCT
ATGAAAGGTTGGGCTTCGGAATCGTTTTCCGGGACGCCGGCTGGATGATCCTCCAGCGCGGGGATCTCAT
GCTGGAGTTCTTCGCCCACCCTAGGGGGAGGCTAACTGAAACACGGAAGGAGACAATACCGGAAGGAACC
CGCGCTATGACGGCAATAAAAAGACAGAATAAAACGCACGGTGTTGGGTCGTTTGTTCATAAACGCGGGG
TTCGGTCCCAGGGCTGGCACTCTGTCGATACCCCACCGAGACCCCATTGGGGCCAATACGCCCGCGTTTC
TTCCTTTTCCCCACCCCACCCCCCAAGTTCGGGTGAAGGCCCAGGGCTCGCAGCCAACGTCGGGGCGGCA
GGCCCTGCCATAGCCTCAGGTTACTCATATATACTTTAGATTGATTTAAAACTTCATTTTTAATTTAAAA
GGATCTAGGTGAAGATCCTTTTTGATAATCTCATGACCAAAATCCCTTAACGTGAGTTTTCGTTCCACTG
AGCGTCAGACCCCGTAGAAAAGATCAAAGGATCTTCTTGAGATCCTTTTTTTCTGCGCGTAATCTGCTGC
TTGCAAACAAAAAAACCACCGCTACCAGCGGTGGTTTGTTTGCCGGATCAAGAGCTACCAACTCTTTTTC
CGAAGGTAACTGGCTTCAGCAGAGCGCAGATACCAAATACTGTCCTTCTAGTGTAGCCGTAGTTAGGCCA
CCACTTCAAGAACTCTGTAGCACCGCCTACATACCTCGCTCTGCTAATCCTGTTACCAGTGGCTGCTGCC
AGTGGCGATAAGTCGTGTCTTACCGGGTTGGACTCAAGACGATAGTTACCGGATAAGGCGCAGCGGTCGG
GCTGAACGGGGGGTTCGTGCACACAGCCCAGCTTGGAGCGAACGACCTACACCGAACTGAGATACCTACA
GCGTGAGCTATGAGAAAGCGCCACGCTTCCCGAAGGGAGAAAGGCGGACAGGTATCCGGTAAGCGGCAGG
GTCGGAACAGGAGAGCGCACGAGGGAGCTTCCAGGGGGAAACGCCTGGTATCTTTATAGTCCTGTCGGGT
TTCGCCACCTCTGACTTGAGCGTCGATTTTTGTGATGCTCGTCAGGGGGGCGGAGCCTATGGAAAAACGC
CAGCAACGCGGCCTTTTTACGGTTCCTGGCCTTTTGCTGGCCTTTTGCTCACATGTTCTTTCCTGCGTTA
TCCCCTGATTCTGTGGATAACCGTATTACCGCCATGCAT
