Features (pLannotate 1.2.2; 16 found; start..end, strand, type, name):
     61..364     +  enhancer       CMV enhancer: human cytomegalovirus immediate early enhancer
    365..568     +  promoter       CMV promoter: human cytomegalovirus (CMV) immediate early promoter
    613..1320    +  CDS            mCherry: mCherry is a basic (constitutively fluorescent) red fluorescent protein published in 2004, derived from Discosoma sp.. It is reported to be a very rapidly-maturing monomer with low acid sensitivity.
   1321..1369    +  misc_feature   MCS (fragment): multiple cloning site
   1366..1413    +  CDS            K-Ras (fragment): human small GTPase proto-oncoprotein
   1414..1431    +  misc_feature   MCS (fragment): multiple cloning site
   1443..1527    +  CDS            large T antigen (fragment): large T antigen from SV40 (simian virus 40)
   1550..1671    +  polyA_signal   SV40 poly(A) signal: SV40 polyadenylation signal
   1705..2133    -  rep_origin     f1 ori (sequence partly withheld): f1 bacteriophage origin of replication; arrow indicates direction of (+) strand synthesis
   2160..2264    +  promoter       AmpR promoter: bla
   2266..2623    +  promoter       SV40 promoter: SV40 enhancer and early promoter
   2658..3452    +  CDS            NeoR/KanR: aminoglycoside phosphotransferase from Tn5; aph(3')-II (or nptII); confers resistance to neomycin, kanamycin, and G418 (Geneticin®)
   3473..3625    +  CDS            ble (fragment): BLE_KLEPN - Experimental evidence at protein level: Swiss-Prot protein existence level 1. Binding protein with a strong affinity to the bleomycin family of antibiotics. Binds to CL990; an antimitotic-antibiotic compound. From Klebsiella pneumoniae.
   3684..3731    +  polyA_signal   HSV TK poly(A) signal: herpes simplex virus thymidine kinase polyadenylation signal (Cole and Stacy, 1985)
   3822..3838    -  polyA_signal   bGH poly(A) signal (fragment): bovine growth hormone polyadenylation signal
   4060..4648    +  rep_origin     ori: high-copy-number ColE1/pMB1/pBR322/pUC origin of replication
>Addgene plasmid #112267 | CMV-mCh-kCAAX | addgene full sequence | sequence record 223043 | Addgene NGS Result
TAGTTATTAATAGTAATCAATTACGGGGTCATTAGTTCATAGCCCATATATGGAGTTCCGCGTTACATAA
CTTACGGTAAATGGCCCGCCTGGCTGACCGCCCAACGACCCCCGCCCATTGACGTCAATAATGACGTATG
TTCCCATAGTAACGCCAATAGGGACTTTCCATTGACGTCAATGGGTGGAGTATTTACGGTAAACTGCCCA
CTTGGCAGTACATCAAGTGTATCATATGCCAAGTACGCCCCCTATTGACGTCAATGACGGTAAATGGCCC
GCCTGGCATTATGCCCAGTACATGACCTTATGGGACTTTCCTACTTGGCAGTACATCTACGTATTAGTCA
TCGCTATTACCATGGTGATGCGGTTTTGGCAGTACATCAATGGGCGTGGATAGCGGTTTGACTCACGGGG
ATTTCCAAGTCTCCACCCCATTGACGTCAATGGGAGTTTGTTTTGGCACCAAAATCAACGGGACTTTCCA
AAATGTCGTAACAACTCCGCCCCATTGACGCAAATGGGCGGTAGGCGTGTACGGTGGGAGGTCTATATAA
GCAGAGCTGGTTTAGTGAACCGTCAGATCCGCTAGCGCTACCGGTCGCCACCATGGTGAGCAAGGGCGAG
GAGGACAACATGGCCATCATCAAGGAGTTCATGCGCTTCAAGGTGCACATGGAGGGCTCCGTGAACGGCC
ACGAGTTCGAGATCGAGGGCGAGGGCGAGGGCCGCCCCTACGAGGGCACCCAGACCGCCAAGCTGAAGGT
GACCAAGGGCGGCCCCCTGCCCTTCGCCTGGGACATCCTGTCCCCTCAGTTCATGTACGGCTCCAAGGCC
TACGTGAAGCACCCCGCCGACATCCCCGACTACTTGAAGCTGTCCTTCCCCGAGGGCTTCAAGTGGGAGC
GCGTGATGAACTTCGAGGACGGCGGCGTGGTGACCGTGACCCAGGACTCCTCCCTGCAGGACGGCGAGTT
CATCTACAAGGTGAAGCTGCGCGGCACCAACTTCCCCTCCGACGGCCCCGTAATGCAGAAGAAGACCATG
GGCTGGGAGGCCTCCTCCGAGCGGATGTACCCCGAGGACGGCGCCCTGAAGGGCGAGATCAAGCAGAGGC
TGAAGCTGAAGGACGGCGGCCACTACGACGCCGAGGTCAAGACCACCTACAAGGCCAAGAAGCCCGTGCA
GCTGCCCGGCGCCTACAACGTCAACATCAAGCTGGACATCACCTCCCACAACGAGGACTACACCATCGTG
GAACAGTACGAGCGCGCCGAGGGCCGCCACTCCACCGGCGGCATGGACGAGCTGTACAAGTCCGGACTCA
GATCTCGAGCTCAAGCTTCGAATTCTGCAGTCGACGGTAAAAAGAAGAAAAAGAAGTCAAAGACAAAGTG
TGTAATTATGTAAGGGCCCGGGATCCACCGGATCTAGATAACTGATCATAATCAGCCATACCACATTTGT
AGAGGTTTTACTTGCTTTAAAAAACCTCCCACACCTCCCCCTGAACCTGAAACATAAAATGAATGCAATT
GTTGTTGTTAACTTGTTTATTGCAGCTTATAATGGTTACAAATAAAGCAATAGCATCACAAATTTCACAA
ATAAAGCATTTTTTTCACTGCATTCTAGTTGTGGTTTGTCCAAACTCATCAATGTATCTTAACGCGTAAA
TTGTAAGCGTTAATATTTTGTTAAAATTCGCGTTAAATTTTTGTTAAATCAGCTCATTTTTTAACCAATA
GGCCGAAATCGGCAAAATCCCTTATAAATCAAAAGAATAGACCGAGATAGGGT
[37 nt withheld, positions 1804-1840]
AAAGAACGTGGACTCCAACGTCAAAGG
[49 nt withheld, positions 1868-1916]
T
[91 nt withheld, positions 1918-2008]
G
[124 nt withheld, positions 2010-2133]
CAGGTGGCACTTTTCGGGGAAATGTGCGCGGAACCCCTATTTGTTTATTTTTCTAAATACATTCAAATAT
GTATCCGCTCATGAGACAATAACCCTGATAAATGCTTCAATAATATTGAAAAAGGAAGAGTCCTGAGGCG
GAAAGAACCAGCTGTGGAATGTGTGTCAGTTAGGGTGTGGAAAGTCCCCAGGCTCCCCAGCAGGCAGAAG
TATGCAAAGCATGCATCTCAATTAGTCAGCAACCAGGTGTGGAAAGTCCCCAGGCTCCCCAGCAGGCAGA
AGTATGCAAAGCATGCATCTCAATTAGTCAGCAACCATAGTCCCGCCCCTAACTCCGCCCATCCCGCCCC
TAACTCCGCCCAGTTCCGCCCATTCTCCGCCCCATGGCTGACTAATTTTTTTTATTTATGCAGAGGCCGA
GGCCGCCTCGGCCTCTGAGCTATTCCAGAAGTAGTGAGGAGGCTTTTTTGGAGGCCTAGGCTTTTGCAAA
GATCGATCAAGAGACAGGATGAGGATCGTTTCGCATGATTGAACAAGATGGATTGCACGCAGGTTCTCCG
GCCGCTTGGGTGGAGAGGCTATTCGGCTATGACTGGGCACAACAGACAATCGGCTGCTCTGATGCCGCCG
TGTTCCGGCTGTCAGCGCAGGGGCGCCCGGTTCTTTTTGTCAAGACCGACCTGTCCGGTGCCCTGAATGA
ACTGCAAGACGAGGCAGCGCGGCTATCGTGGCTGGCCACGACGGGCGTTCCTTGCGCAGCTGTGCTCGAC
GTTGTCACTGAAGCGGGAAGGGACTGGCTGCTATTGGGCGAAGTGCCGGGGCAGGATCTCCTGTCATCTC
ACCTTGCTCCTGCCGAGAAAGTATCCATCATGGCTGATGCAATGCGGCGGCTGCATACGCTTGATCCGGC
TACCTGCCCATTCGACCACCAAGCGAAACATCGCATCGAGCGAGCACGTACTCGGATGGAAGCCGGTCTT
GTCGATCAGGATGATCTGGACGAAGAGCATCAGGGGCTCGCGCCAGCCGAACTGTTCGCCAGGCTCAAGG
CGAGCATGCCCGACGGCGAGGATCTCGTCGTGACCCATGGCGATGCCTGCTTGCCGAATATCATGGTGGA
AAATGGCCGCTTTTCTGGATTCATCGACTGTGGCCGGCTGGGTGTGGCGGACCGCTATCAGGACATAGCG
TTGGCTACCCGTGATATTGCTGAAGAGCTTGGCGGCGAATGGGCTGACCGCTTCCTCGTGCTTTACGGTA
TCGCCGCTCCCGATTCGCAGCGCATCGCCTTCTATCGCCTTCTTGACGAGTTCTTCTGAGCGGGACTCTG
GGGTTCGAAATGACCGACCAAGCGACGCCCAACCTGCCATCACGAGATTTCGATTCCACCGCCGCCTTCT
ATGAAAGGTTGGGCTTCGGAATCGTTTTCCGGGACGCCGGCTGGATGATCCTCCAGCGCGGGGATCTCAT
GCTGGAGTTCTTCGCCCACCCTAGGGGGAGGCTAACTGAAACACGGAAGGAGACAATACCGGAAGGAACC
CGCGCTATGACGGCAATAAAAAGACAGAATAAAACGCACGGTGTTGGGTCGTTTGTTCATAAACGCGGGG
TTCGGTCCCAGGGCTGGCACTCTGTCGATACCCCACCGAGACCCCATTGGGGCCAATACGCCCGCGTTTC
TTCCTTTTCCCCACCCCACCCCCCAAGTTCGGGTGAAGGCCCAGGGCTCGCAGCCAACGTCGGGGCGGCA
GGCCCTGCCATAGCCTCAGGTTACTCATATATACTTTAGATTGATTTAAAACTTCATTTTTAATTTAAAA
GGATCTAGGTGAAGATCCTTTTTGATAATCTCATGACCAAAATCCCTTAACGTGAGTTTTCGTTCCACTG
AGCGTCAGACCCCGTAGAAAAGATCAAAGGATCTTCTTGAGATCCTTTTTTTCTGCGCGTAATCTGCTGC
TTGCAAACAAAAAAACCACCGCTACCAGCGGTGGTTTGTTTGCCGGATCAAGAGCTACCAACTCTTTTTC
CGAAGGTAACTGGCTTCAGCAGAGCGCAGATACCAAATACTGTTCTTCTAGTGTAGCCGTAGTTAGGCCA
CCACTTCAAGAACTCTGTAGCACCGCCTACATACCTCGCTCTGCTAATCCTGTTACCAGTGGCTGCTGCC
AGTGGCGATAAGTCGTGTCTTACCGGGTTGGACTCAAGACGATAGTTACCGGATAAGGCGCAGCGGTCGG
GCTGAACGGGGGGTTCGTGCACACAGCCCAGCTTGGAGCGAACGACCTACACCGAACTGAGATACCTACA
GCGTGAGCTATGAGAAAGCGCCACGCTTCCCGAAGGGAGAAAGGCGGACAGGTATCCGGTAAGCGGCAGG
GTCGGAACAGGAGAGCGCACGAGGGAGCTTCCAGGGGGAAACGCCTGGTATCTTTATAGTCCTGTCGGGT
TTCGCCACCTCTGACTTGAGCGTCGATTTTTGTGATGCTCGTCAGGGGGGCGGAGCCTATGGAAAAACGC
CAGCAACGCGGCCTTTTTACGGTTCCTGGCCTTTTGCTGGCCTTTTGCTCACATGTTCTTTCCTGCGTTA
TCCCCTGATTCTGTGGATAACCGTATTACCGCCATGCAT
